>Addgene plasmid #227934 | pTW358c | addgene full sequence | sequence record 454222 | Addgene NGS Result
GGGCGGAGATTTCCTGGAAGATGCCAGGAAGATACTTAACAGGGAAGTGAGAGGGCCGCGGCAAAGCCGT
TTTTCCATAGGCTCCGCCCCCCTGACAAGCATCACGAAATCTGACGCTCAAATCAGTGGTGGCGAAACCC
GACAGGACTATAAAGATACCAGGCGTTTCCCCCTGGCGGCTCCCTCGTGCGCTCTCCTGTTCCTGCCTTT
CGGTTTACCGGTGTCATTCCGCTGTTATGGCCGCGTTTGTCTCATTCCACGCCTGACACTCAGTTCCGGG
TAGGCAGTTCGCTCCAAGCTGGACTGTATGCACGAACCCCCCGTTCAGTCCGACCGCTGCGCCTTATCCG
GTAACTATCGTCTTGAGTCCAACCCGGAAAGACATGCAAAAGCACCACTGGCAGCAGCCACTGGTAATTG
ATTTAGAGGAGTTAGTCTTGAAGTCATGCGCCGGTTAAGGCTAAACTGAAAGGACAAGTTTTGGTGACTG
CGCTCCTCCAAGCCAGTTACCTCGGTTCAAAGAGTTGGTAGCTCAGAGAACCTTCGAAAAACCGCCCTGC
AAGGCGGTTTTTTCGTTTTCAGAGCAAGATATTACGCGCAGACCAAAACGATCTCAAGAAGATCATCTTA
TTAAGGAGCCCCATACGATATACGAGAGGACATCCGGGCAAATGCAACGAAAGGCTCAGTCGAAAGACTG
GGCCTTTCGTTGCAGACTTAGGGACCCTGATGAAATTCGCCACTTGTTAGTGTAATTCGCTAACTCATCC
TGGCATGTTGCTGTTGATTCTTCAATCAGATCTTTATAAATCAAAAAGATAAAAAATTGGCACGCAAATT
GTATTAACAGTTCAGCAGGACAATCCTGAACGCAGAAATCAAGAGGACAACATTACCTGCAGGTGCAGTA
AGGAGGAAAAAAAAATGGACGCAGAGTTCCGTCACGACAGTGGCTATGAAGTCCACCACCAGAAATTGGT
TTCTTTCGCCGAGGATGTTGGTAGCAATAAAGGGGCTATCATCGGTCCGATGGTAGGTGGAGTTGTTATT
GCAGGTGGATCTGGTGGTAACACGATTAACATCGCTAAGAACGACTTCTCTGACATCGAACTGGCTGCTA
TCCCGTTCAACACTCTGGCTGACCATTACGGTGAGCGTTTAGCTCGCGAACAGTTGGCCCTTGAGCATGA
GTCTTACGAGATGGGTGAAGCACGCTTCCGCAAGATGTTTGAGCGTCAACTTAAAGCTGGTGAGGTTGCG
GATAACGCTGCCGCCAAGCCTCTCATCACTACCCTACTCCCTAAGATGATTGCACGCATCAACGACTGGT
TTGAGGAAGTGAAAGCTAAGCGCGGCAAGCGCCCGACAGCCTTCCAGTTCCTGCAAGAAATCAAGCCGGA
AGCCGTAGCGTACATCACCATTAAGACCACTCTGGCTTGCCTAACCAGTGCTGACAATACAACCGTTCAG
GCTGTAGCAAGCGCAATCGGTCGGGCCATTGAGGACGAGGCTCGCTTCGGTCGTATCCGTGACCTTGAAG
CTAAGCACTTCAAGAAAAACGTTGAGGAACAACTCAACAAGCGCGTAGGGCACGTCTACAAGTAAATTAA
CGGCACTGCGAAAAAACCCCGCCGAAGCGGGGTTTTTTGCGAAATATAATGACCCTCTTGATAACCCAAG
AGGGCATTTTTTAATGCCCATGGCGTACGGATCTTAGAAAAACTCATCGAGCATCAAATGAAACTGCAAT
TTATTCATATCAGGATTATCAATACCATATTTTTGAAAAAGCCGTTTCTGTAATGAAGGAGAAAACTCAC
CGAGGCAGTTCCATAGGATGGCAAGATCCTGGTATCGGTCTGCGATTCCGACTCGTCCAACATCAATACA
ACCTATTAATTTCCCCTCGTCAAAAATAAGGTTATCAAGTGAGAAATCACCATGAGTGACGACTGAATCC
GGTGAGAATGGCAAAAGTTTATGCATTTCTTTCCAGACTTGTTCAACAGGCCAGCCATTACGCTCGTCAT
CAAAATCACTCGCATCAACCAAACCGTTATTCATTCGTGATTGCGCCTGAGCGAGACGAAATACGCGATC
GCTGTTAAAAGGACAATTACAAACAGGAATCGAATGCAACCGGCGCAGGAACACTGCCAGCGCATCAACA
ATATTTTCACCTGAATCAGGATATTCTTCTAATACCTGGAATGCTGTTTTCCCGGGGATCGCAGTGGTGA
GTAACCATGCATCATCAGGAGTACGGATAAAATGCTTGATGGTCGGAAGAGGCATAAATTCCGTCAGCCA
GTTTAGTCTGACCATCTCATCTGTAACATCATTGGCAACGCTACCTTTGCCATGTTTCAGAAACAACTCT
GGCGCATCGGGCTTCCCATACAATCGATAGATTGTCGCACCTGATTGCCCGACATTATCGCGAGCCCATT
TATACCCATATAAATCAGCATCCATGTTGGAATTTAATCGCGGCCTAGAGCAAGACGTTTCCCGTTGAAT
ATGGCTCATAACACCCCTTGTATTACTGTTTATGTAAGCAGACAGTTTTATTGTTCATGAAGAGAAACCT
ACGGATCG
Features (pLannotate 1.2.2; 5 found; start..end, strand, type, name):
     72..617     -  rep_origin     p15A ori: Plasmids containing the medium-copy-number p15A origin of replication can be propagated in E. coli cells that contain a second plasmid with the ColE1 origin.
    676..711     -  terminator     rrnB T1 terminator (fragment): Escherichia coli rrnB; transcription terminator T1 from the E. coli rrnB gene
    928..1047    +  CDS            APP: A4_FELCA - Experimental evidence at protein level: Swiss-Prot protein existence level 1. Functions as a cell surface receptor and performs physiological functions on the surface of neurons relevant to neurite growth, neuronal adhesion and axonogenesis. Interaction between APP molecules on neighboring cells promotes synaptogenesis. Involved in cell mobility and transcription regulation through protein-protein interactions (By similarity). Can promote transcription activation through binding to APBB1-KAT5 and inhibit Notch signaling through interaction with Numb (By similarity). Couples to apopt
   1069..1602    +  CDS            RPOL_BPT7 (fragment): Experimental evidence at protein level: Swiss-Prot protein existence level 1. Highly processive DNA-dependent RNA polymerase that catalyzes the transcription of class II and class III viral genes. Recognizes a specific promoter sequence and enters first into an 'abortive phase' where very short transcripts are synthesized and released before proceeding to the processive transcription of long RNA chains. Unwinds the double-stranded DNA to expose the coding strand for templating. Participates in the initiation of viral DNA replication presumably by making primers accessible to the DNA polymerase
   1714..2529    -  CDS            KanR: aminoglycoside phosphotransferase; aph(3')-Ia; confers resistance to kanamycin in bacteria or G418 (Geneticin®) in eukaryotes
