[The description below was written by a language model from this plasmid's Addgene catalogue record and pLannotate feature annotations shown in this document.]
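Description:
pTW358c is a small (about 2.6 kb) bacterial expression plasmid that produces a fusion of the amyloid-β 42 peptide, carrying the F19S and L34P substitutions, to T7n, the N-terminal fragment of T7 RNA polymerase. The catalogue lists no named backbone. The annotated sequence shows a p15A origin of replication and a kanamycin resistance gene (aph(3')-Ia) for selection in E. coli. The p15A origin is usually described as medium copy and is compatible with ColE1-type plasmids, so this construct can coexist with other plasmids in the same cell. The catalogue entry, however, lists the plasmid as high copy, a discrepancy the record does not resolve.

The payload appears in the feature table as two adjacent forward-strand coding segments. A short region matches amyloid precursor protein and corresponds to the Aβ42 portion; the automated hit is to a feline APP entry, but the insert is recorded as synthetic. A short gap, presumably a linker, separates it from a roughly 530 nt fragment of T7 RNA polymerase. No promoter is annotated or named in the record, so what drives the fusion is not stated. A fragment of the rrnB T1 terminator lies on the opposite strand between the origin and the insert.

The associated work concerns continuous selection of cyclic peptide inhibitors of protein aggregation. In split-polymerase designs, an N-terminal T7 RNA polymerase fragment must remain soluble and available to reconstitute polymerase activity, which links the aggregation state of its fusion partner to transcriptional output. F19S/L34P is generally known as a solubility-enhancing Aβ42 variant, so this plasmid plausibly serves as a non-aggregating comparison construct, although the record gives its purpose only as expression of the fusion.
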