Addgene plasmid #227934: pTW358c
Purpose: Express Aβ42 F19S/L34P-T7n
Depositing lab: Tina Wang. Depositing organization: University of Wisconsin, Madison. Publication: Rapid discovery of cyclic peptide protein aggregation inhibitors by continuous selection. Yang L, Zhang J, Andon JS, Li L, Wang T. Nat Chem Biol. 2025 Jan 13. doi: 10.1038/s41589-024-01823-x. PubMed 39806068.
Backbone
  Vector backbone: n/a
  Vector type: Bacterial Expression
Growth in bacteria
  Bacterial resistance: Kanamycin, 50 μg/mL
  Growth temperature: 37°C
  Growth strain: DH5alpha
  Copy number: High Copy
Gene/Insert
  Gene/Insert name: Aβ42-T7n
  Species: Synthetic
  Mutation: F19S and L34P mutations in Aβ42
  Cloning method: Other
Terms and licenses: Academic/Nonprofit Terms; Industry Terms: Not Available to Industry
How to cite: pTW358c was a gift from Tina Wang (Addgene plasmid # 227934 ; http://n2t.net/addgene:227934 ; RRID:Addgene_227934)
